Addgene plasmid #161895: pDest-305 (attR4-attR2)
Purpose: (Empty Backbone) Multisite Gateway (attR4-attR2) vector for mammalian protein expression
Depositing lab: Dominic Esposito. Depositing organization: National Cancer Institute (NCI). Publication: Combinatorial assembly of clone libraries using site-specific recombination. Wall VE, Garvey LA, Mehalko JL, Procter LV, Esposito D. Methods Mol Biol. 2014;1116:193-208. doi: 10.1007/978-1-62703-764-8_14. PubMed 24395366.
Backbone
  Vector backbone: pUC19
  Vector type: Mammalian Expression
  Selectable markers: Puromycin
Growth in bacteria
  Bacterial resistance: Chloramphenicol and Ampicillin, 25 & 100 μg/mL
  Growth temperature: 37°C
  Growth strain: ccdB Survival
  Copy number: High Copy
Gene/Insert
  Gene/Insert name: None
Terms and licenses: Academic/Nonprofit Terms; Industry Terms: Not Available to Industry
How to cite: pDest-305 (attR4-attR2) was a gift from Dominic Esposito (Addgene plasmid # 161895 ; http://n2t.net/addgene:161895 ; RRID:Addgene_161895)
