[The description below was written by a language model from this plasmid's Addgene catalogue record and pLannotate feature annotations shown in this document.]
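Description:
pDest-305 (attR4-attR2) is an empty Multisite Gateway destination vector for mammalian protein expression, built on a pUC19 backbone. It replicates in E. coli at high copy from the ColE1/pUC-type origin and carries an ampicillin resistance gene (β-lactamase) with its own promoter. The small rop, bom, lacZα and RSF ori fragments in the feature table appear to be backbone remnants or short sequence matches rather than functional parts.

The Gateway cassette sits between two attR recombination sites. The automated annotation labels these attR1 (with an overlapping attB4 core) and attR3, but the catalogue name identifies them as attR4 and attR2. Between the sites are a chloramphenicol acetyltransferase gene and the ccdB gyrase toxin with a partial ccdA. The unrecombined vector therefore has to be maintained in a ccdB-tolerant strain under chloramphenicol plus ampicillin selection. In an LR reaction the cassette is replaced by the incoming entry-clone segments, and the loss of ccdB counterselects against parental plasmid in standard strains.

No mammalian promoter is annotated upstream of the cassette. This fits the attR4-attR2 multisite format, in which a promoter entry clone and a coding-sequence entry clone are typically combined, although the record does not state this explicitly. A bovine growth hormone polyadenylation signal lies just downstream of the cassette to terminate the assembled transcript. After it comes a mouse PGK promoter driving puromycin N-acetyltransferase, which allows puromycin selection of transfected mammalian cells. No polyadenylation signal is annotated after the puromycin gene. The vector is intended for combinatorial assembly of mammalian expression clones by site-specific recombination.
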