Features (pLannotate 1.2.2; 20 found; start..end, strand, type, name):
     33..53      +  protein_bind   attB4: mutant version of attB; core recombination site for the Gateway® BP reaction BP Clonase™
     37..156     +  protein_bind   attR1: mutant version of attR; recombination site for the Gateway® LR reaction LR Clonase™
    181..211     +  promoter       lac UV5 promoter: E. coli lac promoter with an "up" mutation
    235..264     +  promoter       cat promoter (fragment): promoter of the E. coli cat gene encoding chloramphenicol acetyltransferase
    265..945     +  CDS            CmR: chloramphenicol acetyltransferase confers resistance to chloramphenicol
   1102..1260    +  CDS            ccdA (fragment): CCDA_ECO57 - Also known as H, letA. Experimental evidence at protein level: Swiss-Prot protein existence level 1. Antitoxin component of a type II toxin-antitoxin (TA) system which inhibits the post-segregational killing (PSK) of plasmid-free cells, also referred to as a plasmid addiction system. Binds to and blocks the activity of CcdB; will also remove bound CcdB protein from the CcdB-GyrA complex by forming a CcdA-CcdB complex, a process termed rejuvenation. Functions as a transcriptional corepressor for the ccdAB operon, repression also requires CcdB (By similarity). From Escherichia coli
   1265..1570    +  CDS            ccdB: CcdB, a bacterial toxin that poisons DNA gyrase; ccdB; Plasmids containing the ccdB gene cannot be propagated in standard E. coli strains.
   1611..1734    -  protein_bind   attR3: mutant version of attR; recombination site for the Gateway® LR reaction LR Clonase™
   1794..1860    -  rep_origin     RSF ori (fragment): Plasmids containing the RSF 1030 origin of replication can be propagated in E. coli cells that contain additional plasmids with compatible origins.
   1869..2093    +  polyA_signal   bGH poly(A) signal: bovine growth hormone polyadenylation signal
   2097..2123    +  promoter       SV40 promoter (fragment): SV40 enhancer and early promoter
   2133..2483    +  promoter       PGK promoter (fragment): mouse phosphoglycerate kinase 1 promoter
   2476..2601    +  promoter       PGK promoter (fragment): mouse phosphoglycerate kinase 1 promoter
   2613..3212    +  CDS            PuroR: puromycin N-acetyltransferase; pac from Streptomyces alboniger; confers resistance to puromycin
   3529..4117    -  rep_origin     ori: high-copy-number ColE1/pMB1/pBR322/pUC origin of replication
   4288..5148    -  CDS            AmpR: β-lactamase; bla; confers resistance to ampicillin, carbenicillin, and related antibiotics
   5149..5253    -  promoter       AmpR promoter: bla
   5348..5383    +  CDS            rop (fragment): Rop protein, which maintains plasmids at low copy number; rop
   5485..5584    +  misc_feature   bom (fragment): basis of mobility region from pBR322
   5590..29      -  CDS            lacZα (fragment) (across the origin): LacZα fragment of β-galactosidase; lacZ fragment
>Addgene plasmid #161895 | pDest-305 (attR4-attR2) | addgene full sequence | sequence record 322148 | Addgene NGS Result
ACGACGTTGTAAAACGACGGCCAGTGAATTATCAACTTTGTATAGAAAAGTTGAACGAGAAACGTAAAAT
GATATAAATATCAATATATTAAATTAGATTTTGCATAAAAAACAGACTACATAATACTGTAAAACACAAC
ATATCCAGTCACTATGGCGGCCGCATTAGGCACCCCAGGCTTTACACTTTATGCTTCCGGCTCGTATAAT
GTGTGGATTTTGAGTTAGGATCCGTCGAGATTTTCAGGAGCTAAGGAAGCTAAAATGGAGAAAAAAATCA
CTGGATATACCACCGTTGATATATCCCAATGGCATCGTAAAGAACATTTTGAGGCATTTCAGTCAGTTGC
TCAATGTACCTATAACCAGACCGTTCAGCTGGATATTACGGCCTTTTTAAAGACCGTAAAGAAAAATAAG
CACAAGTTTTATCCGGCCTTTATTCACATTCTTGCCCGCCTGATGAATGCTCATCCGGAACTCCGTATGG
CAATGAAAGACGGTGAGCTGGTGATATGGGATAGTGTTCACCCTTGTTACACCGTTTTCCATGAGCAAAC
TGAAACGTTTTCATCGCTCTGGAGTGAATACCACGACGATTTCCGGCAGTTTCTACACATATATTCGCAA
GATGTGGCGTGTTACGGTGAAAACCTGGCCTATTTCCCTAAAGGGTTTATTGAGAATATGTTTTTCGTCT
CAGCCAATCCCTGGGTGAGTTTCACCAGTTTTGATTTAAACGTGGCCAATATGGACAACTTCTTCGCCCC
CGTTTTCACCATGGGCAAATATTATACGCAAGGCGACAAGGTGCTGATGCCGCTGGCGATTCAGGTTCAT
CATGCCGTTTGTGATGGCTTCCATGTCGGCAGAATGCTTAATGAATTACAACAGTACTGCGATGAGTGGC
AGGCGGGGCGTAATCTAGAGGATCCGGCTTACTAAAAGCCAGATAACAGTATGCGTATTTGCGCGCTGAT
TTTTGCGGTATAAGAATATATACTGATATGTATACCCGAAGTATGTCAAAAAGAGGTATGCTATGAAGCA
GCGTATTACAGTGACAGTTGACAGCGACAGCTATCAGTTGCTCAAGGCATATATGATGTCAATATCTCCG
GTCTGGTAAGCACAACCATGCAGAATGAAGCCCGTCGTCTGCGTGCCGAACGCTGGAAAGCGGAAAATCA
GGAAGGGATGGCTGAGGTCGCCCGGTTTATTGAAATGAACGGCTCTTTTGCTGACGAGAACAGGGGCTGG
TGAAATGCAGTTTAAGGTTTACACCTATAAAAGAGAGAGCCGTTATCGTCTGTTTGTGGATGTACAGAGT
GATATTATTGACACGCCCGGGCGACGGATGGTGATCCCCCTGGCCAGTGCACGTCTGCTGTCAGATAAAG
TCCCCCGTGAACTTTACCCGGTGGTGCATATCGGGGATGAAAGCTGGCGCATGATGACCACCGATATGGC
CAGTGTGCCGGTCTCCGTTATCGGGGAAGAAGTGGCTGATCTCAGCCACCGCGAAAATGACATCAAAAAC
GCCATTAACCTGATGTTCTGGGGAATATAAATGTCAGGCTCCCTTATACACAGCCAGTCTGCAGGTCGAC
CATAGTGACTGGATATGTTGTGTTTTACAGTATTATGTAGTCTGTTTTTTATGCAAAATCTAATTTAATA
TATTGATATTTATATCATTTTACGTTTCTCGTTCAACTTTCTTGTACAAAGTTGATAGCTTGGCGTAATC
ATGGTCATAGCTGTTTCCTGTGTGAAATTGTTATCCGCTGGTATCAGCTCACTCAAAGGCGGTAATACGG
TTATCCACAGAATCAGGGGATAACGCAGGAAAGAACATGTAGCCTCGACTGTGCCTTCTAGTTGCCAGCC
ATCTGTTGTTTGCCCCTCCCCCGTGCCTTCCTTGACCCTGGAAGGTGCCACTCCCACTGTCCTTTCCTAA
TAAAATGAGGAAATTGCATCGCATTGTCTGAGTAGGTGTCATTCTATTCTGGGGGGTGGGGTGGGGCAGG
ACAGCAAGGGGGAGGATTGGGAAGACAATAGCAGGCATGCTGGGGATGCGGTGGGCTCTATGGCTTCTGA
GGCGGAAAGAACCAGCTGGGGAAGCTTCTACCGGGTAGGGGAGGCGCTTTTCCCAAGGCAGTCTGGAGCA
TGCGCTTTAGCAGCCCCGCTGGGCACTTGGCGCTACACAAGTGGCCTCTGGCCTCGCACACATTCCACAT
CCACCGGCCGGTAGGCGCCAACCGGCTCCGTTCTTTGGTGGCCCCTTCGCGCCACCTTCTACTCCTCCCC
TAGTCAGGAAGTTCCCCCCCGCCCCGCAGCTCGCGTCGTGCAGGACGTGACAAATGGAAGTAGCACGTCT
CACTAGTCTCGTGCAGATGGACAGCACCGCTGAGCAATGGAAGCGGGTAGGCCTTTGGGGCAGCGGCCAA
TAGCAGCTTTGCTCCTTCGCTTTCTGGGCTCAGGGGCGGGCTCAGGGGCGGGGCGGGCGCCCGAAGGTCC
TCCGGAGGCCCGGCATTCTGCACGCTTCAAAAGCGCACGTCTGCCGCGCTGTTCTCCTCTTCCTCATCTC
CGGGCCTTTCGACCAGCTTACCATGACCGAGTACAAGCCCACGGTGCGCCTCGCCACCCGCGACGACGTC
CCCAGGGCCGTACGCACCCTCGCCGCCGCGTTCGCCGACTACCCCGCCACGCGCCACACCGTCGATCCGG
ACCGCCACATCGAGCGGGTCACCGAGCTGCAAGAACTCTTCCTCACGCGCGTCGGGCTCGACATCGGCAA
GGTGTGGGTCGCGGACGACGGCGCCGCGGTGGCGGTCTGGACCACGCCGGAGAGCGTCGAAGCGGGGGCG
GTGTTCGCCGAGATCGGCCCGCGCATGGCCGAGTTGAGCGGTTCCCGGCTGGCCGCGCAGCAACAGATGG
AAGGCCTCCTGGCGCCGCACCGGCCCAAGGAGCCCGCGTGGTTCCTGGCCACCGTCGGCGTCTCGCCCGA
CCACCAGGGCAAGGGTCTGGGCAGCGCCGTCGTGCTCCCCGGAGTGGAGGCGGCCGAGCGCGCCGGGGTG
CCCGCCTTCCTGGAGACCTCCGCGCCCCGCAACCTCCCCTTCTACGAGCGGCTCGGCTTCACCGTCACCG
CCGACGTCGAGGTGCCCGAAGGACCGCGCACCTGGTGCATGACCCGCAAGCCCGGTGCCTGACGCCCGCC
CCACGACCCGCAGCGCCCGACCGAAAGGAGCGCACGACCCCATGCATCGTAGAATTCCGGACTTGACTCA
TGCTTGTTTCACTTTCACATGGAATTTCCCAGTTATGAAATTAATAAAAATCAATGGTTTCCACATCTCT
CAGTGCCTCTATCTGGAGGCCAGGTAGGGCTGGCCTTGGGGGAGGGGGAGGCCAGAATGACTCCAAGAGC
TACAGGAAGGCAGGTCAGAGACCCCAAGCTTGAATTCACATGTGAGCAAAAGGCCAGCAAAAGGCCAAGA
ACCGTAAAAAGGCCGCGTTGCTGGCGTTTTTCCATAGGCTCCGCCCCCCTGACGAGCATCACAAAAATCG
ACGCTCAAGTCAGAGGTGGCGAAACCCGACAGGACTATAAAGATACCAGGCGTTTCCCCCTGGAAGCTCC
CTCGTGCGCTCTCCTGTTCCGACCCTGCCGCTTACCGGATACCTGTCCGCCTTTCTCCCTTCGGGAAGCG
TGGCGCTTTCTCATAGCTCACGCTGTAGGTATCTCAGTTCGGTGTAGGTCGTTCGCTCCAAGCTGGGCTG
TGTGCACGAACCCCCCGTTCAGCCCGACCGCTGCGCCTTATCCGGTAACTATCGTCTTGAGTCCAACCCG
GTAAGACACGACTTATCGCCACTGGCAGCAGCCACTGGTAACAGGATTAGCAGAGCGAGGTATGTAGGCG
GTGCTACAGAGTTCTTGAAGTGGTGGCCTAACTACGGCTACACTAGAAGAACAGTATTTGGTATCTGCGC
TCTGCTGAAGCCAGTTACCTTCGGAAAAAGAGTTGGTAGCTCTTGATCCGGCAAACAAACCACCGCTGGT
AGCGGTGGTTTTTTTGTTTGCAAGCAGCAGATTACGCGCAGAAAAAAAGGATCTCAAGAAGATCCTTTGA
TCTTTTCTACGGGGTCTGACGCTCAGTGGAACGAAAACTCACGTTAAGGGATTTTGGTCATGAGATTATC
AAAAAGGATCTTCACCTAGATCCTTTTAAATTAAAAATGAAGTTTTAAATCAATCTAAAGTATATATGAG
TAAACTTGGTCTGACAGTTACCAATGCTTAATCAGTGAGGCACCTATCTCAGCGATCTGTCTATTTCGTT
CATCCATAGTTGCCTGACTCCCCGTCGTGTAGATAACTACGATACGGGAGGGCTTACCATCTGGCCCCAG
TGCTGCAATGATACCGCGAGACCCACGCTCACCGGCTCCAGATTTATCAGCAATAAACCAGCCAGCCGGA
AGGGCCGAGCGCAGAAGTGGTCCTGCAACTTTATCCGCCTCCATCCAGTCTATTAATTGTTGCCGGGAAG
CTAGAGTAAGTAGTTCGCCAGTTAATAGTTTGCGCAACGTTGTTGCCATTGCTACAGGCATCGTGGTGTC
ACGCTCGTCGTTTGGTATGGCTTCATTCAGCTCCGGTTCCCAACGATCAAGGCGAGTTACATGATCCCCC
ATGTTGTGCAAAAAAGCGGTTAGCTCCTTCGGTCCTCCGATCGTTGTCAGAAGTAAGTTGGCTGCAGTGT
TATCACTCATGGTTATGGCAGCACTGCATAATTCTCTTACTGTCATGCCATCCGTAAGATGCTTTTCTGT
GACTGGTGAGTACTCAACCAAGTCATTCTGAGAATAGTGTATGCGGCGACCGAGTTGCTCTTGCCCGGCG
TCAATACGGGATAATACCGCGCCACATAGCAGAACTTTAAAAGTGCTCATCATTGGAAAACGTTCTTCGG
GGCGAAAACTCTCAAGGATCTTACCGCTGTTGAGATCCAGTTCGATGTAACCCACTCGTGCACCCAACTG
ATCTTCAGCATCTTTTACTTTCACCAGCGTTTCTGGGTGAGCAAAAACAGGAAGGCAAAATGCCGCAAAA
AAGGGAATAAGGGCGACACGGAAATGTTGAATACTCATACTCTTCCTTTTTCAATATTATTGAAGCATTT
ATCAGGGTTATTGTCTCATGAGCGGATACATATTTGAATGTATTTAGAAAAATAAACAAATAGGGGTTCC
GCGCACATTTCCCCGAAAAGTGCCACCTGACGTCTAAGAAACCATTATTATCATGACATTAACCTATAAA
AATAGGCGTATCACGAGGCCCTTTCGTCTCGCGCGTTTCGGTGATGACGGTGAAAACCTCTGACACATGC
AGCTCCCGGAGACGGTCACAGCTTGTCTGTAAGCGGATGCCGGGAGCAGACAAGCCCGTCAGGGCGTGTC
AGCGGGTGTTGGCGGGTGTCGGGGCTGGCTTAACTATGCGGCATCAGAGCAGATTGTACTGAGAGTGCAC
CATATGCGGTGTGAAATACCGCACAGATGCGTAAGGAGAAAATACCGCATCAGGCGCCATTCGCCATTCA
GGCTGCGCAACTGTTGGGAAGGGCGATCGGTGCGGGCCTCTTCGCTATTACGCCAGCTGGCGAAAGGGGG
ATGTGCTGCAAGGCGATTAAGTTGGGTAACGCCAGGGTTTTCCCAGTC
